Addgene plasmid #193628: pEXP5-NT/pLux LasI
Purpose: Inducible expression of LasI by the transcription factor complex LuxR-3OC6 homoserine lactone (HSL). LasI is codon optimized for E. coli.
Depositing lab: Dora Tang. Depositing organization: Max Planck Institute of Molecular Cell Biology and Genetics. Publication: Bidirectional communication between droplet interface bilayers driven by cell-free quorum sensing gene circuits. Gonzales DT, Suraritdechachai S, Zechner C, Tang T-YD. ChemSystemsChem 2023 10.1002/syst.202300029.
Backbone
  Vector backbone: pEXP5-NT
  Backbone manufacturer: Invitrogen
  Backbone size w/o insert (bp): 2775
  Total vector size (bp): 3444
  Modifications to backbone: Promoter is switched from T7 RNAP promoter to Lux promoter.
  Vector type: Bacterial Expression
Growth in bacteria
  Bacterial resistance: Ampicillin, 100 μg/mL
  Growth temperature: 37°C
  Growth strain: DH5alpha
  Copy number: High Copy
Gene/Insert
  Gene/Insert name: LasI
  Species: Synthetic; Pseudomonas aeruginosa
  Insert size (bp): 669
  Promoter: Lux promoter
  Tag / fusion protein: 6xHis (N terminal on insert)
  Cloning method: Gibson Cloning
  Sequencing primers: 5′ TCGGTGATTCATTCTGCT
Terms and licenses: Academic/Nonprofit Terms; Industry Terms: Not Available to Industry
Depositor comments: Please visit https://www.biorxiv.org/content/10.1101/2023.03.04.531082v1 for bioRxiv preprint.
How to cite: pEXP5-NT/pLux LasI was a gift from Dora Tang (Addgene plasmid # 193628 ; http://n2t.net/addgene:193628 ; RRID:Addgene_193628)
