[The description below was written by a language model from this plasmid's Addgene catalogue record and pLannotate feature annotations shown in this document.]
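Description:
pEXP5-NT/pLux LasI is a small (about 3.4 kb) bacterial expression plasmid built on the commercial pEXP5-NT backbone, in which the original T7 RNA polymerase promoter has been replaced by the Lux promoter. It is propagated in E. coli as a high-copy plasmid through a ColE1/pUC-type origin and selected with ampicillin via the β-lactamase gene and its native promoter. A fragment of the pBR322 bom region and a short predicted E. coli ORF fragment are also detected as backbone remnants.

The payload is LasI, the Pseudomonas aeruginosa acyl-homoserine lactone synthase that produces N-(3-oxododecanoyl)homoserine lactone, the autoinducer recognised by LasR. The coding sequence is synthetic and codon optimized for E. coli. It is preceded by the efficient T7 gene 10 ribosome binding site and an N-terminal 6xHis tag followed by a TEV protease cleavage site, so the tag can be used for purification or detection and then removed. A T7 terminator lies downstream. The short "SET1" fragment annotated between the LasI coding sequence and the terminator is most likely a homology hit to T7-derived backbone sequence rather than a functional fusion. The Lux promoter itself was not picked up by the automated annotation, but presumably lies upstream of the RBS.

Transcription of LasI depends on LuxR bound to 3OC6-HSL. LuxR is not encoded on this plasmid and must be supplied separately. The construct therefore converts a 3OC6-HSL input into a 3OC12-HSL output, acting as a signal-relay module in synthetic quorum-sensing circuits. The associated work used it in cell-free gene expression for bidirectional communication between droplet interface bilayer compartments.
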