Features (pLannotate 1.2.2; 11 found; start..end, strand, type, name):
    166..188     +  RBS            RBS: efficient ribosome binding site from bacteriophage T7 gene 10 (Olins and Rangwala, 1989)
    207..227     +  CDS            capTEV™ (fragment): composite tag for in vivo biotinylation, TEV protease cleavage, and 6xHis tagging
    237..257     +  CDS            TEV site: tobacco etch virus (TEV) protease recognition and cleavage site
    258..860     +  CDS            lasI: LASI_PSEAE - Experimental evidence at protein level: Swiss-Prot protein existence level 1. Required for the synthesis of PAI consisting of 3-oxo-N- (tetrahydro-2-oxo-3-furanyl)-dodecanamide also known as N-(3- oxododecanoyl)homoserine lactone, an autoinducer molecule which binds to LasR and thus acts in elastase biosynthesis regulation. From Pseudomonas aeruginosa (strain ATCC 15692 / DSM 22644 / CIP 104116 / JCM 14847 / LMG 12228 / 1C / PRS 101 / PAO1).
    875..924     +  CDS            SET1 (fragment): solubility-enhancement tag derived from T7 phage gene 10B
    932..979     +  terminator     T7 terminator: transcription terminator for bacteriophage T7 RNA polymerase
   1110..1214    +  promoter       AmpR promoter: bla
   1215..2075    +  CDS            AmpR: β-lactamase; bla; confers resistance to ampicillin, carbenicillin, and related antibiotics
   2246..2834    +  rep_origin     ori: high-copy-number ColE1/pMB1/pBR322/pUC origin of replication
   3020..3140    -  misc_feature   bom (fragment): basis of mobility region from pBR322
   3139..3318    -  CDS            YPB2_ECOLX (fragment): Protein predicted: Swiss-Prot protein existence level 4. From Escherichia coli.
>Addgene plasmid #193628 | pEXP5-NT/pLux LasI | addgene full sequence | sequence record 382853 | Addgene NGS Result
ATCTGAGCTGGCGTACGCGTTGAACACTTCACAGATGATAGGGATTCGGGTAAAGAGCGTGTCATTGGGG
GCTTATACAGGCGTTACAATTACTTAACATAAGCACCTGTAGGATCGTACAGGTTTACGCAAGAAAATGG
TTTGTTATAGTCGTCTAGAAATAATTTTGTTTAACTTTAAGAAGGAGATATACCATGTCTGGTTCTCATC
ATCATCATCATCATGGTAGCAGCGGCGAAAACCTGTATTTTCAGTCCATGATCGTACAAATTGGTCGCCG
CGAAGAGTTCGATAAAAAACTGCTGGGCGAGATGCACAAGCTGCGTGCTCAAGTGTTCAAGGAGCGCAAA
GGCTGGGACGTTAGTGTCATCGACGAGATGGAAATCGATGGTTATGACGCACTGAGTCCTTATTACATGC
TGATCCAGGAAGATACTCCTGAAGCCCAGGTTTTCGGTTGCTGGCGCATTCTGGATACCACTGGCCCGTA
CATGCTGAAGAACACCTTCCCGGAGCTGCTGCACGGCAAGGAAGCGCCTTGCTCGCCGCACATCTGGGAA
CTGAGCCGTTTCGCCATCAACTCTGGCCAGAAAGGCTCGCTGGGCTTTTCCGACTGTACGCTGGAGGCGA
TGCGCGCGCTGGCCCGCTACAGCCTGCAGAACGACATCCAGACGCTGGTGACGGTAACCACCGTAGGCGT
GGAGAAGATGATGATCCGTGCCGGCCTGGACGTATCGCGCTTCGGTCCGCACCTGAAGATCGGCATCGAG
CGCGCGGTGGCCCTGCGCATCGAACTGAATGCCAAGACCCAGATCGCGCTGTACGGGGGCGTGCTGGTGG
AACAGCGCCTGGCGGTTTCATGAAGGGTGATCCGGCTGCTAACAAAGCCCGAAAGGAAGCTGAGTTGGCT
GCTGCCACCGCTGAGCAATAACTAGCATAACCCCTTGGGGCCTCTAAACGGGTCTTGAGGGGTTTTTTGC
TGAAAGGAGGAACTATATCCGGATAATTCTTGAAGACGAAAGGGCCTCGTGATACGCCTATTTTTATAGG
TTAATGTCATGATAATAATGGTTTCTTAGACGTCAGGTGGCACTTTTCGGGGAAATGTGCGCGGAACCCC
TATTTGTTTATTTTTCTAAATACATTCAAATATGTATCCGCTCATGAGACAATAACCCTGATAAATGCTT
CAATAATATTGAAAAAGGAAGAGTATGAGTATTCAACATTTCCGTGTCGCCCTTATTCCCTTTTTTGCGG
CATTTTGCCTTCCTGTTTTTGCTCACCCAGAAACGCTGGTGAAAGTAAAAGATGCTGAAGATCAGTTGGG
TGCACGAGTGGGTTACATCGAACTGGATCTCAACAGCGGTAAGATCCTTGAGAGTTTTCGCCCCGAAGAA
CGTTTTCCAATGATGAGCACTTTTAAAGTTCTGCTATGTGGCGCGGTATTATCCCGTGTTGACGCCGGGC
AAGAGCAACTCGGTCGCCGCATACACTATTCTCAGAATGACTTGGTTGAGTACTCACCAGTCACAGAAAA
GCATCTTACGGATGGCATGACAGTAAGAGAATTATGCAGTGCTGCCATAACCATGAGTGATAACACTGCG
GCCAACTTACTTCTGACAACGATCGGAGGACCGAAGGAGCTAACCGCTTTTTTGCACAACATGGGGGATC
ATGTAACTCGCCTTGATCGTTGGGAACCGGAGCTGAATGAAGCCATACCAAACGACGAGCGTGACACCAC
GATGCCTGTAGCAATGGCAACAACGTTGCGCAAACTATTAACTGGCGAACTACTTACTCTAGCTTCCCGG
CAACAATTAATAGACTGGATGGAGGCGGATAAAGTTGCAGGACCACTTCTGCGCTCGGCCCTTCCGGCTG
GCTGGTTTATTGCTGATAAATCTGGAGCCGGTGAGCGTGGGTCTCGCGGTATCATTGCAGCACTGGGGCC
AGATGGTAAGCCCTCCCGTATCGTAGTTATCTACACGACGGGGAGTCAGGCAACTATGGATGAACGAAAT
AGACAGATCGCTGAGATAGGTGCCTCACTGATTAAGCATTGGTAACTGTCAGACCAAGTTTACTCATATA
TACTTTAGATTGATTTAAAACTTCATTTTTAATTTAAAAGGATCTAGGTGAAGATCCTTTTTGATAATCT
CATGACCAAAATCCCTTAACGTGAGTTTTCGTTCCACTGAGCGTCAGACCCCGTAGAAAAGATCAAAGGA
TCTTCTTGAGATCCTTTTTTTCTGCGCGTAATCTGCTGCTTGCAAACAAAAAAACCACCGCTACCAGCGG
TGGTTTGTTTGCCGGATCAAGAGCTACCAACTCTTTTTCCGAAGGTAACTGGCTTCAGCAGAGCGCAGAT
ACCAAATACTGTTCTTCTAGTGTAGCCGTAGTTAGGCCACCACTTCAAGAACTCTGTAGCACCGCCTACA
TACCTCGCTCTGCTAATCCTGTTACCAGTGGCTGCTGCCAGTGGCGATAAGTCGTGTCTTACCGGGTTGG
ACTCAAGACGATAGTTACCGGATAAGGCGCAGCGGTCGGGCTGAACGGGGGGTTCGTGCACACAGCCCAG
CTTGGAGCGAACGACCTACACCGAACTGAGATACCTACAGCGTGAGCTATGAGAAAGCGCCACGCTTCCC
GAAGGGAGAAAGGCGGACAGGTATCCGGTAAGCGGCAGGGTCGGAACAGGAGAGCGCACGAGGGAGCTTC
CAGGGGGAAACGCCTGGTATCTTTATAGTCCTGTCGGGTTTCGCCACCTCTGACTTGAGCGTCGATTTTT
GTGATGCTCGTCAGGGGGGCGGAGCCTATGGAAAAACGCCAGCAACGCGGCCTTTTTACGGTTCCTGGCC
TTTTGCTGGCCTTTTGCTCACATGTTCTTTCCTGCGTTATCCCCTGATTCTGTGGATAACCGTATTACCG
CCTTTGAGTGAGCTGATACCGCTCGCCGCAGCCGAACGACCGAGCGCAGCGAGTCAGTGAGCGAGGAAGC
GGAAGAGCGCCTGATGCGGTATTTTCTCCTTACGCATCTGTGCGGTATTTCACACCGCAATGGTGCACTC
TCAGTACAATCTGCTCTGATGCCGCATAGTTAAGCCAGTATACACTCCGCTATCGCTACGCTTCGTTAAT
ACAGATGTAGGTGTTCCACAGGGTAGCCAGCAGCATCCTGCGATGCAGATCCGGAACATAATGGTGCAGG
GCGCTGACTTCCGCGTTTCCAGACTTTACGAAACACGGAAACCGAAGACCATTCATGTTGTTGCTCAGGT
CGCAGACGTTTTGCAGCAGCAGTCGCTTCACGTTCGCTCGCGTATCGGTGATTCATTCTGCTAACCAGTA
AGGCAACCCCGCCAGCCTAGCCGGGTCCTCAACGACAGGAGCACGATCATGCGCACCCGTGGCCAGGACC
CAACGCTGCCCGAG
